Addgene plasmid #163693: pRM14
Purpose: hsp70 promoter inducible expression of DHB:mNeonGreen-P2A-H2B:mScarlet
Depositing lab: David Matus. Depositing organization: Stony Brook University. Publication: Visualizing the metazoan proliferation-quiescence decision in vivo. Adikes RC, Kohrman AQ, Martinez MAQ, Palmisano NJ, Smith JJ, Medwig-Kinney TN, Min M, Sallee MD, Ahmed OB, Kim N, Liu S, Morabito RD, Weeks N, Zhao Q, Zhang W, Feldman JL, Barkoulas M, Pani AM, Spencer SL, Martin BL, Matus DQ. Elife. 2020 Dec 22;9. pii: 63265. doi: 10.7554/eLife.63265. PubMed 33350383.
Backbone
  Vector backbone: Tol2
  Backbone size w/o insert (bp): 7854
  Total vector size (bp): 10029
  Modifications to backbone: mammalian DNA helicase B (DHB) amino acids 994-1087 fused to mNeonGreen co-expressed with H2B::mScarlet cloned between BamHI and ClaI sites
  Vector type: Unspecified ; Zebrafish expression
Growth in bacteria
  Bacterial resistance: Ampicillin, 100 μg/mL
  Growth temperature: 37°C
  Growth strain: DH5alpha
  Copy number: High Copy
Gene/Insert
  Gene/Insert name: DHB:mNeonGreen-P2A-H2B:mScarlet (alt names: DNA Helicase B (CDK sensor) (aa 994–1087) (HELB); H2BC11)
  Species: H. sapiens (human)
  GenBank ID: NM_021058.4 NM_001370285.1
  Entrez Gene: HELB (a.k.a. DHB, hDHB); H2BC11 (a.k.a. H2B/r, H2BFR, H2BJ, HIST1H2BJ)
  Promoter: HSP70
  Tag / fusion protein: mNeonGreen (C terminal on insert); mScarlet (C terminal on insert)
  Cloning method: Gibson Cloning
  Sequencing primers: 5′ ATTTAGGTGACACTATAG; 3′ ATTAACCCTCACTAAAGGGA
Terms and licenses: Academic/Nonprofit Terms; Industry Terms: Not Available to Industry
Depositor comments: DNA Helicase B (DHB) as a CDK sensor described in: Hahn, A.T., Jones, J.T., and Meyer, T. (2009). Quantitative analysis of cell cycle phase durations and PC12 differentiation using fluorescent biosensors. Cell Cycle 8, 1044-1052. Spencer, S.L., Cappell, S.D., Tsai, F.C., Overton, K.W., Wang, C.L., and Meyer, T. (2013). The proliferation-quiescence decision is controlled by a bifurcation in CDK2 activity at mitotic exit. Cell 155, 369-383.
How to cite: pRM14 was a gift from David Matus (Addgene plasmid # 163693 ; http://n2t.net/addgene:163693 ; RRID:Addgene_163693)
