[The description below was written by a language model from this plasmid's Addgene catalogue record and pLannotate feature annotations shown in this document.]
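Description:
pRM14 is a Tol2 transposon-based zebrafish expression plasmid of about 10 kb, built on a pBluescript-type scaffold. It is propagated in E. coli through a high-copy ColE1/pUC origin with ampicillin selection (AmpR with its own bla promoter). It also retains an f1 origin, lacZα and lac promoter/operator remnants, and T7, T3 and SP6 phage promoters from the parental vectors. The feature table does not annotate the Tol2 arms or the hsp70 promoter. These are known only from the catalogue fields and presumably lie in the unannotated stretches flanking and upstream of the coding cassette. The sequenced record (9,992 nt) is also slightly shorter than the stated total size.

The payload is a heat-shock-inducible, bicistronic cell-cycle reporter cloned between the BamHI and ClaI sites. A fragment of human DNA helicase B (HELB/DHB, amino acids 994–1087) is fused at its C terminus to mNeonGreen. This is followed by human histone H2B (H2BC11) fused to mScarlet, with an SV40 polyadenylation signal downstream, annotated on the opposite strand. The design calls for a P2A peptide between the two fusions so that one transcript yields two separate proteins. The annotation tool instead marks a P2A after mScarlet and leaves a short unannotated gap between mNeonGreen and H2B, so the exact 2A arrangement should be checked against the sequence.

The DHB fragment acts as a CDK activity sensor. It moves from the nucleus to the cytoplasm as CDK phosphorylation increases, while H2B-mScarlet marks chromatin for nuclear segmentation. The construct is used to visualise proliferation versus quiescence decisions in living zebrafish, with hsp70 control allowing timed induction.
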