Features (pLannotate 1.2.2; 21 found; start..end, strand, type, name):
     30..458     -  rep_origin     f1 ori (sequence partly withheld): f1 bacteriophage origin of replication; arrow indicates direction of (+) strand synthesis
    463..618     -  CDS            lacZα (fragment): LacZα fragment of β-galactosidase; lacZ fragment
    626..644     +  promoter       T7 promoter: promoter for bacteriophage T7 RNA polymerase
   3031..3053    +  misc_feature   MCS (fragment): pBluescript multiple cloning site
   4598..4621    +  misc_feature   MCS (fragment): pBluescript multiple cloning site
   4623..4641    +  promoter       SP6 promoter: promoter for bacteriophage SP6 RNA polymerase
   4670..4954    +  CDS            HELB (fragment): HELB_HUMAN - Experimental evidence at protein level: Swiss-Prot protein existence level 1. 5'-3' DNA helicase involved in DNA damage response by acting as an inhibitor of DNA end resection (PubMed:25617833, PubMed:26774285). Recruitment to single-stranded DNA (ssDNA) following DNA damage leads to inhibit the nucleases catalyzing resection, such as EXO1, BLM and DNA2, possibly via the 5'-3' ssDNA translocase activity of HELB (PubMed:26774285). As cells approach S phase, DNA end resection is promoted by the nuclear export of HELB following phosphorylation (PubMed:26774285). Acts independently of
   4979..5686    +  CDS            mNeonGreen: mNeonGreen is a basic (constitutively fluorescent) green/yellow fluorescent protein published in 2013, derived from Branchiostoma lanceolatum. It is reported to be a very rapidly-maturing monomer with moderate acid sensitivity.
   5753..6130    +  CDS            H2B: human histone H2B; HIST1H2BJ
   6149..6844    +  CDS            mScarlet: mScarlet is a basic (constitutively fluorescent) red fluorescent protein published in 2016, derived from synthetic construct. It has moderate acid sensitivity.
   6862..6918    +  CDS            P2A: 2A peptide from porcine teschovirus-1 polyprotein Eukaryotic ribosomes fail to insert a peptide bond between the Gly and Pro residues, yielding separate polypeptides.
   6934..6951    -  promoter       T7 promoter (fragment): promoter for bacteriophage T7 RNA polymerase
   6956..7090    -  polyA_signal   SV40 poly(A) signal: SV40 polyadenylation signal
   7804..7822    -  promoter       T3 promoter: promoter for bacteriophage T3 RNA polymerase
   7867..7883    -  protein_bind   lac operator: The lac repressor binds to the lac operator to inhibit transcription in E. coli. This inhibition can be relieved by adding lactose or isopropyl-β-D-thiogalactopyranoside (IPTG). lac repressor encoded by lacI
   7891..7921    -  promoter       lac promoter: promoter for the E. coli lac operon
   7936..7957    -  protein_bind   CAP binding site: CAP binding activates transcription in the presence of cAMP. E. coli catabolite activator protein
   7970..8062    -  CDS            lacI (fragment): lac repressor; lacI; The lac repressor binds to the lac operator to inhibit transcription in E. coli. This inhibition can be relieved by adding lactose or isopropyl-β-D-thiogalactopyranoside (IPTG).
   8245..8833    -  rep_origin     ori: high-copy-number ColE1/pMB1/pBR322/pUC origin of replication
   9004..9864    -  CDS            AmpR: β-lactamase; bla; confers resistance to ampicillin, carbenicillin, and related antibiotics
   9865..9969    -  promoter       AmpR promoter: bla
>Addgene plasmid #163693 | pRM14 | addgene full sequence | sequence record 324024 | Addgene NGS Result
CTAAATTGTAAGCGTTAATATTTTGTTAAAATTCGCGTTAAATTTTTGTTAAATCAGCTCATTTTTTAAC
CAATAGGCCGAAATCGGCAAAATCCCTTATAAATCAAAAGAATAGACCGAGATAGGGT
[37 nt withheld, positions 129-165]
AAAGAACGTGGACTCCAACGTCAAAGG
[49 nt withheld, positions 193-241]
T
[91 nt withheld, positions 243-333]
G
[124 nt withheld, positions 335-458]
CCCATTCGCCATTCAGGCTGCGCAACTGTTGGGAAGGGCGATCGGTGCGGGCCTCTTCGCTATTACGCCA
GCTGGCGAAAGGGGGATGTGCTGCAAGGCGATTAAGTTGGGTAACGCCAGGGTTTTCCCAGTCACGACGT
TGTAAAACGACGGCCAGTGAGCGCGCGTAATACGACTCACTATAGGGCGAATTGGGTACCAAATAGTAGG
AATTACCCACCTGTACAAGTGCTGAAAACTTGGATGAATAAGCCCGTTTGCCATTTTCTACTGCTATTTT
AAATCTTTTCTGTATTTGTCTGCATTTGTCTTTACCCTTGAATAAATGTTTTAGTTGTTTTTTTTCAATT
ATGACTGTGTTTAACAGACATTATTACAATAATATGTAATAGTAGTACACACTATTATTATGTAATAGTA
CTTGTTGACTGTATTTGAGAACTGGACCGAGTGAGTGTTACGTCACCCATTCAAAATGACTTACTTCTGG
CTCCAACAAAATGAAGTTAATTCAGTTGCCATTTTTCACTGTATGGACATCGCCGTGTTGGAGCTAGACG
TTGCCAATAAGCAAGAAAGAGCCGAGATGCGTCGAGTCTGAGTCACCGTTCCTATGGCAACCCCTCTAAC
CAATCAGAAGTAAGCTTGTTGGAAGTCCACAGCCTACCACTTGAAAGCGGGCTGCACAAAATCTGTCAAA
CGTTTTGAACGTTGGATGTGAGAGCACATACTTTTATTAAGGCATCTGGTTGGTCAGTTTATAATATCAA
CAACTTGGGCTACAGAAAAGAAAAGTTATTACAGAAATTATGATTAACAAGTACATGTTAAATAAAGATT
TTAATATGAATGCCACCACTGGAGCATTCATGCCATTTGGAGCTTCTTCCTGTTTGGATCACTAGAAGGA
GGAGGTCACTCATTACAGTTCTCATATACAGTCGTTGGTTGGTTGGTTGGTTGGTAGATTGATTGATTGA
TTGATTGATTGATTGATTGATTGATTGATTGATTGATTGATTGATTGATTGATTGATTGATTGGTAGTCA
AAATAAGAAATAATTTCCACAGATTCATTACAGAAATGATTAAATGCATACATAAAAAACTGGGGGGGGG
GGGATACAACAACACACTTAAGTCACATTTGCCTACGTAAAGAAAAGTAAAGAAAATCAATAGCTATATT
TTACATCTCCTTTTTTTGCTGTCTTTTAATTAGCCTTGTTTTGCTGTTATCTTGATTGAAACTGTAACTT
CTTCACCTGCTTCTTTTCTTTGTAGGTTTTGCCAGCCCAGAAACAGGCATGGCTGTGCAAGGCCAGAGCA
CCATGCACAATGCGCTGCATGTCTTCATGAACGGCTCAATGTCCTCAGTCCAGGGCTCAGCCAACGACCC
CATCTTCCTCCTTCACCATGCTTTCATTGACAGGTAACAAACACGTCATGACATTAGACTGCACAGTTTT
TGACAAAGTTCATACAATCTGTTGTTTATAGCTGCTACAATTAGTGAAGTTTGTGAATGTACTTGGATGA
GCAGCGAAAGATCAATTGAGATCAATTGTTAGAGTTTGGTTGCCCTGCAGAGCAAAGAACAAAAAATAAT
CTGGTGGCTTTACTGCGTGAGGTTATTATTGGTGGAATAGAAACACAAAACATAATTGCATTTATTTGTT
TAATTTTTTATCTTATCTTAACTTTCATCTTGCATATTTGTTTCTTACATCATTTCTAGCATCTTTGAGC
GCTGGCTAAGAACTCATCAGCCTCCCCGGTCCATCTACCCACGTACCAATGCACCAATTGGCCACAATGA
CGGCTACTACATGGTGCCATTCCTTCCTCTTTATAGGAATGGAGACTACCTCCTGTCCAACAATGCTCTT
GGATACGAGTACGCCTACCTGTTGGACCCAGGTCATTGCACAACACCAGAAATGCCCTCTGATCTGCAAA
AGACGTGAATATCTGTTCAGACACCCATATCCACTCTGTTCCACACAGGTCAGAGGTTTGTCCAGGAGTT
CTTGACAGAGGTGTAAAAAGTACTCAAAAATTTTACTCAAGTGAAAGTACAAGTACTTAGGGAAAATTTT
ACTCAATTAAAAGTAAAAGTATCTGGCTAGAATCTTACTTGAGTAAAAGTAAAAAAGTACTCCATTAAAA
TTGTACTTGAGTATTAAGGAAGTAAAAGTAAAAGCAAGAAAGAAAACTAGAGATTCTTGTTTAAGCTTTT
AATCTCAAAAAACATTAAATGAAATGCATACAAGGTTTTATCCTGCTTTAGAACTGTTTGTATTTAATTA
TCAAACTATAAGACAGACAATCTAATGCCAGTACACGCTACTCAAAGTTGTAAAACCTCAGATTTAACTT
CAGTAGAAGCTGATTCTCAAAATTGTTAGTGTCAAGCCTAGCTCTTTTGGGGCTGAAAAGCAATCCTGCA
GTGCTGAAAAGCCTCTCACAGGCAGCCGATGCGGGAAGAGGTGTATTAGTCTTGATAGAGAGGCTGCAAA
TAGCAGGAAACGTGAGCAGAGACTCCCTGGTGTCTGAAACACAGGCCAGATGGGCCGCTCTAGAACTAGT
GGATCTTAGGGATAACAGGGTAATGTCGAGATCCTTCAGGGGTGTCGCTTGGTTATTTCCAAAAATCAAA
TTAATTTTATTAAACTATTAGAACGAGCATGTTTTGTCTATATGCTACAGAAGATAAAAAATAATAGGAG
TTAACAGTTATAAAACAACACACTTTGTTTCTATTGATTGTTGACCACACTGGGGTCTCATTAAGTTAGA
TTAAAGACACACTAACTGGGTCAAAAGCAGCAGATTGATTTCATAGCACCAGGGTAAACTTTCTAACACT
TTTACGGCAATCATATACATTAAAATTAAATACAGACCACGACTGAACAAGGAGGATGATCTCCAATATT
AAACAAAGAGACTTGTGCCTATTTCTCTGAGGGTAAACATGACCTCTCAAGTTAGCAAGTTGTTTTTAAC
ACTACAAAAATAGTTAAGACTGCAATCCCAGAATAAAGTATTGGTTTTAACCAATCAATATAGTACAGTA
AACATCCATTTGTTTTGTTGAAACGTTAAACAAATCTGACCAAAGCTATTAGCTTATATAAAACAGGTTT
GCCTTCTATGTAGCTGAAAACACCACAGGCCCGATTTTGCTACTGTGTAAAACATTTCAGCAAGATTTTT
TTATTGCATTTTTTTTTACTGAATCGTTCAAACATTTTATCATTTTAGTTTGTTCATTCATTGCAACTGG
AAAAACAACACATCACACAACCGCACATATTTCAGCAATAAGTACAATAAAACACTCAAATAAAAAAAAC
ATTTTAAATCTCTTTGTATTTTTGACCGCTGTTTCGCGTAATTTCACGGTAAAACTCTGGAAATCTCCAC
TACATTCCTCTCAGCGGCTCCTCTCAATGACAGCTGAAGAAGTGACGCGGCTGCCTGCTGTGTTTTGATT
GGTCGAATTCACTGGAGGCTTCCAGAACAGTGTAGAGTCTGAACGGGTGCGCGCTCTGCTGTATTTAAAG
GGCGAAAGAGAGACCGCAGAGAAACTCAACCGAAGAGAAGCGACTTGACAAAGAAGAAAAGAGCAGCCTG
ACAGGACTTTTTCCCCGACGAGGTGTTTATTCGCTCTATTTAAGAATCTACTGTAAGGTAAGTCTCAATA
TATTGTACTCTATTGGCTAATCAGAATTATATAGAGATTATATGTACTTAATGTCAAAAAATCAACTTTG
TATATGTAATCTTTTTACATGTGGACTGCCTATGTTCATCTTATTTTAGGTCTACTAGAAAATTATATTT
CCCGTTTTCACAATAAGGATTTTTAAAAAAAGCAATGAACAGACGGGCATTTACTTTATGTTGCTGACAT
TATTTTATATGAGCATAATAACCATAAATACTAGCAAATGTCCTAAATGAATTTGTGTTAATGTTGTCTA
CAAAAGAAAATTAGCGTTTTACTTGTACAACTAATAATAACTTGGTTATTAAGAGAATTTCACTTGTTGA
CTAGAAAAATCCTTTCATAATGAAACAATTGCACCATAAATTGTATAAATATAAAATTAATTCTAATTGT
TTTTTTTTCCTGCAGGAATTCGATATCAAGCTTGATTTAGGTGACACTATAGAATACAAGCTACTTGTTC
TTTTTGCAGGATCCATGACAAATGATGTCACCTGGAGCGAGGCCTCTTCGCCTGATGAGAGGACACTCAC
CTTTGCTGAAAGATGGCAATTATCTTCACCTGATGGAGTAGATACAGATGATGATTTACCAAAATCGCGA
GCATCCAAAAGAACCTGTGGTGTGAATGATGATGAAAGTCCAAGCAAAATTTTTATGGTGGGAGAATCTC
CACAAGTGTCTTCCAGACTTCAGAATTTGAGACTGAATAATTTAATTCCCAGGCAACTTTTCAAGCCCAC
CGATAATCAAGAAACTGGTTCCGGGGCCCAGGGCAGCGGCATGGTGAGCAAGGGCGAGGAGGATAACATG
GCCTCTCTCCCAGCGACACATGAGTTACACATCTTTGGCTCCATCAACGGTGTGGACTTTGACATGGTGG
GTCAGGGCACCGGCAATCCAAATGATGGTTATGAGGAGTTAAACCTGAAGTCCACCAAGGGTGACCTCCA
GTTCTCCCCCTGGATTCTGGTCCCTCATATCGGGTATGGCTTCCATCAGTACCTGCCCTACCCTGACGGG
ATGTCGCCTTTCCAGGCCGCCATGGTAGATGGCTCCGGATACCAAGTCCATCGCACAATGCAGTTTGAAG
ATGGTGCCTCCCTTACTGTTAACTACCGCTACACCTACGAGGGAAGCCACATCAAAGGAGAGGCCCAGGT
GAAGGGGACTGGTTTCCCTGCTGACGGTCCTGTGATGACCAACTCGCTGACCGCTGCGGACTGGTGCAGG
TCGAAGAAGACTTACCCCAACGACAAAACCATCATCAGTACCTTTAAGTGGAGTTACACCACTGGAAATG
GCAAGCGCTACCGGAGCACTGCGCGGACCACCTACACCTTTGCCAAGCCAATGGCGGCTAACTATCTGAA
GAACCAGCCGATGTACGTGTTCCGTAAGACGGAGCTCAAGCACTCCAAGACCGAGCTCAACTTCAAGGAG
TGGCAAAAGGCCTTTACCGATGTGATGGGCATGGACGAGCTGTACAAGGGCAGCGGCGCCACCAACTTCA
GCCTGCTGAAGCAGGCCGGCGACGTGGAGGAGAACCCCGGCCCTATGCCAGAGCCAGCGAAGTCTGCTCC
CGCCCCGAAAAAGGGCTCCAAGAAGGCGGTGACTAAGGCGCAGAAGAAAGGCGGCAAGAAGCGCAAGCGC
AGCCGCAAGGAGAGCTATTCCATCTATGTGTACAAGGTTCTGAAGCAGGTCCACCCTGACACCGGCATTT
CGTCCAAGGCCATGGGCATCATGAATTCGTTTGTGAACGACATTTTCGAGCGCATCGCAGGTGAGGCTTC
CCGCCTGGCGCATTACAACAAGCGCTCGACCATCACCTCCAGGGAGATCCAGACGGCCGTGCGCCTGCTG
CTGCCTGGGGAGTTGGCCAAGCACGCCGTGTCCGAGGGTACTAAGGCCATCACCAAGTACACCAGCGCTA
AGGTTCCACCGGTCGCCACCATGGTGAGCAAGGGCGAGGCAGTGATCAAGGAGTTCATGCGGTTCAAGGT
GCACATGGAGGGCTCCATGAACGGCCACGAGTTCGAGATCGAGGGCGAGGGCGAGGGCCGCCCCTACGAG
GGCACCCAGACCGCCAAGCTGAAGGTGACCAAGGGTGGCCCCCTGCCCTTCTCCTGGGACATCCTGTCCC
CTCAGTTCATGTACGGCTCCAGGGCCTTCACCAAGCACCCCGCCGACATCCCCGACTACTATAAGCAGTC
CTTCCCCGAGGGCTTCAAGTGGGAGCGCGTGATGAACTTCGAGGACGGCGGCGCCGTGACCGTGACCCAG
GACACCTCCCTGGAGGACGGCACCCTGATCTACAAGGTGAAGCTCCGCGGCACCAACTTCCCTCCTGACG
GCCCCGTAATGCAGAAGAAGACAATGGGCTGGGAAGCGTCCACCGAGCGGTTGTACCCCGAGGACGGCGT
GCTGAAGGGCGACATTAAGATGGCCCTGCGCCTGAAGGACGGCGGCCGCTACCTGGCGGACTTCAAGACC
ACCTACAAGGCCAAGAAGCCCGTGCAGATGCCCGGCGCCTACAACGTCGACCGCAAGTTGGACATCACCT
CCCACAACGAGGACTACACCGTGGTGGAACAGTACGAACGCTCCGAGGGCCGACACTCCACCGGCGGCAT
GGACGAGCTGTACAAGTAAATCGATTCTCTGGAGCCACGAACTTCTCTCTGTTAAAGCAAGCAGGAGACG
TGGAAGAAAACCCCGGTCCTGTCGAGCCTCTAGAACTATAGTGAGTCGTATTACGTAGATCCAGACATGA
TAAGATACATTGATGAGTTTGGACAAACCACAACTAGAATGCAGTGAAAAAAATGCTTTATTTGTGAAAT
TTGTGATGCTATTGCTTTATTTGTAACCATTATAAGCTGCAATAAACAAGTTAACAACAACAATTGCATT
CATTTTATGTTTCAGGTTCAGGGGGAGGTGTGGGAGGTTTTTTAATTCGCGGCCGCGTCGAGGGGGGGCC
CGCTAGCATATGAGATCTGCGAAGATACGGCCACGGGTGCTCTTGATCCTGTGGCTGATTTTGGACTGTG
CTGCTCGCAGCTGCTGATGAATCACATACTTCCTCCATTTTCTTCCACTGATTGACTGTTATAATTTCCC
TAATTTCCAGGTCAAGGTGCTGTGCATTGTGGTAATAGATGTGACATGACGTCACTTCCAAAGGACCAAT
GAACATGTCTGACCAATTTCATATAATGTGAAAACGATTTTCATAGGCAGAATAAATAACATTTAAATTA
AACTGGGCATCAGCGCAATTCAATTGGTTTGGTAATAGCAAGGGAAAATAGAATGAAGTGATCTCCAAAA
AATAAGTACTTTTTGACTGTAAATAAAATTGTAAGGAGTAAAAAGTACTTTTTTTTCTAAAAAAATGTAA
TTAAGTAAAAGTAAAAGTATTGATTTTTAATTGTACTCAAGTAAAGTAAAAATCCCCAAAAATAATACTT
AAGTACAGTAATCAAGTAAAATTACTCAAGTACTTTACACCTCTGGTTCTTGACCCCCTACCTTCAGCAA
GCCCAGCAGATCCACTAGTTCTAGAGCGGCCGGCCGCCACCGCGGTGGAGCTCCAGCTTTTGTTCCCTTT
AGTGAGGGTTAATTGCGCGCTTGGCGTAATCATGGTCATAGCTGTTTCCTGTGTGAAATTGTTATCCGCT
CACAATTCCACACAACATACGAGCCGGAAGCATAAAGTGTAAAGCCTGGGGTGCCTAATGAGTGAGCTAA
CTCACATTAATTGCGTTGCGCTCACTGCCCGCTTTCCAGTCGGGAAACCTGTCGTGCCAGCTGCATTAAT
GAATCGGCCAACGCGCGGGGAGAGGCGGTTTGCGTATTGGGCGCTCTTCCGCTTCCTCGCTCACTGACTC
GCTGCGCTCGGTCGTTCGGCTGCGGCGAGCGGTATCAGCTCACTCAAAGGCGGTAATACGGTTATCCACA
GAATCAGGGGATAACGCAGGAAAGAACATGTGAGCAAAAGGCCAGCAAAAGGCCAGGAACCGTAAAAAGG
CCGCGTTGCTGGCGTTTTTCCATAGGCTCCGCCCCCCTGACGAGCATCACAAAAATCGACGCTCAAGTCA
GAGGTGGCGAAACCCGACAGGACTATAAAGATACCAGGCGTTTCCCCCTGGAAGCTCCCTCGTGCGCTCT
CCTGTTCCGACCCTGCCGCTTACCGGATACCTGTCCGCCTTTCTCCCTTCGGGAAGCGTGGCGCTTTCTC
ATAGCTCACGCTGTAGGTATCTCAGTTCGGTGTAGGTCGTTCGCTCCAAGCTGGGCTGTGTGCACGAACC
CCCCGTTCAGCCCGACCGCTGCGCCTTATCCGGTAACTATCGTCTTGAGTCCAACCCGGTAAGACACGAC
TTATCGCCACTGGCAGCAGCCACTGGTAACAGGATTAGCAGAGCGAGGTATGTAGGCGGTGCTACAGAGT
TCTTGAAGTGGTGGCCTAACTACGGCTACACTAGAAGAACAGTATTTGGTATCTGCGCTCTGCTGAAGCC
AGTTACCTTCGGAAAAAGAGTTGGTAGCTCTTGATCCGGCAAACAAACCACCGCTGGTAGCGGTGGTTTT
TTTGTTTGCAAGCAGCAGATTACGCGCAGAAAAAAAGGATCTCAAGAAGATCCTTTGATCTTTTCTACGG
GGTCTGACGCTCAGTGGAACGAAAACTCACGTTAAGGGATTTTGGTCATGAGATTATCAAAAAGGATCTT
CACCTAGATCCTTTTAAATTAAAAATGAAGTTTTAAATCAATCTAAAGTATATATGAGTAAACTTGGTCT
GACAGTTACCAATGCTTAATCAGTGAGGCACCTATCTCAGCGATCTGTCTATTTCGTTCATCCATAGTTG
CCTGACTCCCCGTCGTGTAGATAACTACGATACGGGAGGGCTTACCATCTGGCCCCAGTGCTGCAATGAT
ACCGCGAGACCCACGCTCACCGGCTCCAGATTTATCAGCAATAAACCAGCCAGCCGGAAGGGCCGAGCGC
AGAAGTGGTCCTGCAACTTTATCCGCCTCCATCCAGTCTATTAATTGTTGCCGGGAAGCTAGAGTAAGTA
GTTCGCCAGTTAATAGTTTGCGCAACGTTGTTGCCATTGCTACAGGCATCGTGGTGTCACGCTCGTCGTT
TGGTATGGCTTCATTCAGCTCCGGTTCCCAACGATCAAGGCGAGTTACATGATCCCCCATGTTGTGCAAA
AAAGCGGTTAGCTCCTTCGGTCCTCCGATCGTTGTCAGAAGTAAGTTGGCCGCAGTGTTATCACTCATGG
TTATGGCAGCACTGCATAATTCTCTTACTGTCATGCCATCCGTAAGATGCTTTTCTGTGACTGGTGAGTA
CTCAACCAAGTCATTCTGAGAATAGTGTATGCGGCGACCGAGTTGCTCTTGCCCGGCGTCAATACGGGAT
AATACCGCGCCACATAGCAGAACTTTAAAAGTGCTCATCATTGGAAAACGTTCTTCGGGGCGAAAACTCT
CAAGGATCTTACCGCTGTTGAGATCCAGTTCGATGTAACCCACTCGTGCACCCAACTGATCTTCAGCATC
TTTTACTTTCACCAGCGTTTCTGGGTGAGCAAAAACAGGAAGGCAAAATGCCGCAAAAAAGGGAATAAGG
GCGACACGGAAATGTTGAATACTCATACTCTTCCTTTTTCAATATTATTGAAGCATTTATCAGGGTTATT
GTCTCATGAGCGGATACATATTTGAATGTATTTAGAAAAATAAACAAATAGGGGTTCCGCGCACATTTCC
CCGAAAAGTGCCAC
